Addgene plasmid #78642: pBW203J116-gfp
Purpose: pSB3K3 carrying J116-30gfp-t
Depositing lab: Baojun Wang. Depositing organization: University of Edinburgh. Publication: Engineering modular and tunable genetic amplifiers for scaling transcriptional signals in cascaded gene networks. Wang B, Barahona M, Buck M. Nucleic Acids Res. 2014 Aug;42(14):9484-92. doi: 10.1093/nar/gku593. Epub 2014 Jul 16. PubMed 25030903.
Backbone
  Vector backbone: pSB3K3
  Backbone manufacturer: BioBrick vector, IGEM registry
  Vector type: Synthetic Biology
Growth in bacteria
  Bacterial resistance: Kanamycin, 50 μg/mL
  Growth temperature: 37°C
  Growth strain: DH5alpha
  Copy number: Low Copy
Gene/Insert
  Gene/Insert name: J116-30gfp-t
  Species: Synthetic
  Promoter: see insert
  Cloning method: Unknown
  Sequencing primers: 5′ pBRforEco; 3′ RNAde-BB-2R
Terms and licenses: Academic/Nonprofit Terms; Industry Terms: Not Available to Industry
How to cite: pBW203J116-gfp was a gift from Baojun Wang (Addgene plasmid # 78642 ; http://n2t.net/addgene:78642 ; RRID:Addgene_78642)
