[The description below was written by a language model from this plasmid's Addgene catalogue record.]
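Description:
pBW203J116-gfp is a bacterial synthetic-biology plasmid built on pSB3K3, a BioBrick-format vector from the iGEM registry. It is selected with kanamycin and is recorded as low copy; pSB3K3 is generally known as a p15A-origin BioBrick backbone, although no feature table is provided here to confirm the origin or any other annotated element. The plasmid is propagated in standard E. coli cloning strains such as DH5alpha.

The insert, J116-30gfp-t, is a fully synthetic expression cassette. The record does not spell out its parts and lists the promoter only as "see insert". By the naming conventions of the BioBrick registry, the name most plausibly denotes a constitutive promoter from the J231xx Anderson series (J116, likely J23116), a ribosome binding site designated 30 (likely B0030) placed upstream of a gfp reporter gene, and a transcriptional terminator (t). This reading is an interpretation of the shorthand rather than something the record states explicitly. Arranged this way, the cassette would give steady, unregulated GFP expression at a level set by the promoter and RBS strengths.

The construct comes from work on modular, tunable genetic amplifiers for scaling transcriptional signals in cascaded gene networks. In that context, a promoter-GFP reporter like this one would typically serve to characterise promoter output or provide a fixed reference level of fluorescence in E. coli, but the record does not describe its specific role in those experiments.
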