>Addgene plasmid #78642 | pBW203J116-gfp | depositor partial sequence | sequence record 146756 | backbone
TACTAGTAGCGGCCGCTGCAGTCCGGCAAAAAAACGGGCAAGGTGTCACCACCCTGCCCTTTTTCTTTAA
AACCGAAAAGATTACTTCGCGTTATGCAGGCTTCCTCGCTCACTGACTCGCTGCGCTCGGTCGTTCGGCT
GCGGCGAGCGGTATCAGCTCACTCAAAGGCGGTAATCTCGAGTCCCGTCAAGTCAGCGTAATGCTCTGCC
AGTGTTACAACCAATTAACCAATTCTGATTAGAAAAACTCATCGAGCATCAAATGAAACTGCAATTTATT
CATATCAGGATTATCAATACCATATTTTTGAAAAAGCCGTTTCTGTAATGAAGGAGAAAACTCACCGAGG
CAGTTCCATAGGATGGCAAGATCCTGGTATCGGTCTGCGATTCCGACTCGTCCAACATCAATACAACCTA
TTAATTTCCCCTCGTCAAAAATAAGGTTATCAAGTGAGAAATCACCATGAGTGACGACTGAATCCGGTGA
GAATGGCAAAAGCTTATGCATTTCTTTCCAGACTTGTTCAACAGGCCAGCCATTACGCTCGTCATCAAAA
TCACTCGCATCAACCAAACCGTTATTCATTCGTGATTGCGCCTGAGCGAGACGAAATACGCGATCGCTGT
TAAAAGGACAATTACAAACAGGAATCGAATGCAACCGGCGCAGGAACACTGCCAGCGCATCAACAATATT
TTCACCTGAATCAGGATATTCTTCTAATACCTGGAATGCTGTTTTCCCGGGGATCGCAGTGGTGAGTAAC
CATGCATCATCAGGAGTACGGATAAAATGCTTGATGGTCGGAAGAGGCATAAATTCCGTCAGCCAGTTTA
GTCTGACCATCTCATCTGTAACATCATTGGCAACGCTACCTTTGCCATGTTTCAGAAACAACTCTGGCGC
ATCGGGCTTCCCATACAATCGATAGATTGTCGCACCTGATTGCCCGACATTATCGCGAGCCCATTTATAC
CCATATAAATCAGCATCCATGTTGGAATTTAATCGCGGCCTCGAGCAAGACGTTTCCCGTTGAATATGGC
TCATAACACCCCTTGTATTACTGTTTATGTAAGCAGACAGTTTTATTGTTCATGATGATATATTTTTATC
TTGTGCAATGTAACATCAGAGATTTTGAGACACAACGTGGCTTTGTTGAATAAATCGAACTTTTGCTGAG
TTGAAGGATCAGATCACGCATCTTCCCGACAACGCAGACCGTTCCGTGGCAAAGCAAAAGTTCAAAATCA
CCAACTGGTCCACCTACAACAAAGCTCTCATCAACCGTGGCTCCCTCACTTTCTGGCTGGATGATGGGGC
GATTCAGGCCTGGTATGAGTCAGCAACACCTTCTTCACGAGGCAGACCTCAGCGCTAGCGGAGTGTATAC
TGGCTTACTATGTTGGCACTGATGAGGGTGTCAGTGAAGTGCTTCATGTGGCAGGAGAAAAAAGGCTGCA
CCGGTGCGTCAGCAGAATATGTGATACAGGATATATTCCGCTTCCTCGCTCACTGACTCGCTACGCTCGG
TCGTTCGACTGCGGCGAGCGGAAATGGCTTACGAACGGGGCGGAGATTTCCTGGAAGATGCCAGGAAGAT
ACTTAACAGGGAAGTGAGAGGGCCGCGGCAAAGCCGTTTTTCCATAGGCTCCGCCCCCCTGACAAGCATC
ACGAAATCTGACGCTCAAATCAGTGGTGGCGAAACCCGACAGGACTATAAAGATACCAGGCGTTTCCCCT
GGCGGCTCCCTCGTGCGCTCTCCTGTTCCTGCCTTTCGGTTTACCGGTGTCATTCCGCTGTTATGGCCGC
GTTTGTCTCATTCCACGCCTGACACTCAGTTCCGGGTAGGCAGTTCGCTCCAAGCTGGACTGTATGCACG
AACCCCCCGTTCAGTCCGACCGCTGCGCCTTATCCGGTAACTATCGTCTTGAGTCCAACCCGGAAAGACA
TGCAAAAGCACCACTGGCAGCAGCCACTGGTAATTGATTTAGAGGAGTTAGTCTTGAAGTCATGCGCCGG
TTAAGGCTAAACTGAAAGGACAAGTTTTGGTGACTGCGCTCCTCCAAGCCAGTTACCTCGGTTCAAAGAG
TTGGTAGCTCAGAGAACCTTCGAAAAACCGCCCTGCAAGGCGGTTTTTTCGTTTTCAGAGCAAGAGATTA
CGCGCAGACCAAAACGATCTCAAGAAGATCATCTTATTAAGGGGTCTGACGCTCAGTGGAACGAAAACTC
ACGTTAAGGGATTTTGGTCATGAGATTATCAAAAAGGATCTTCACCTAGATCCTTTTAAATTAAAAATGA
AGTTTTAAATCAATCTAAAGTATATATGAGTAAACTTGGTCTGACAGTTACCAATGCTTAATCAGTGAGG
CACCTATCTCAGCGATCTGTCTATTTCGTTCATCCATAGTTGCCTGACTCCCCGTCGTGTAGATAACTAC
GATACGGGAGGGCTTACCATCTGGCCCCAGTGCTGCAATGATACCGCGAGACCCACGCTCACCGGCTCCA
GATTTATCAGCAATAAACCAGCCAGCCGGAAGGGCCGAGCGCAGAAGTGGTCCTGCAACTTTATCCGCCT
CCATCCAGTCTATTCCATGGTGCCACCTGACGTCTAAGAAACCATTATTATCATGACATTAACCTATAAA
AATAGGCGTATCACGAGGCAGAATTTCAGATAAAAAAAATCCTTAGCTTTCGCTAAGGATGATTTCTGGA
ATTCGCGGCCGCTTCTAGAG
