>Addgene plasmid #78642 | pBW203J116-gfp | depositor partial sequence | sequence record 146757 | gfp
ATGCGTAAAGGAGAAGAACTTTTCACTGGAGTTGTCCCAATTCTTGTTGAATTAGATGGTGATGTTAATG
GGCACAAATTTTCTGTCAGTGGAGAGGGTGAAGGTGATGCAACATACGGAAAACTTACCCTTAAATTTAT
TTGCACTACTGGAAAACTACCTGTTCCATGGCCAACACTTGTCACTACTTTCGGTTATGGTGTTCAATGC
TTTGCGAGATACCCAGATCATATGAAACAGCATGACTTTTTCAAGAGTGCCATGCCCGAAGGTTATGTAC
AGGAAAGAACTATATTTTTCAAAGATGACGGGAACTACAAGACACGTGCTGAAGTCAAGTTTGAAGGTGA
TACCCTTGTTAATAGAATCGAGTTAAAAGGTATTGATTTTAAAGAAGATGGAAACATTCTTGGACACAAA
TTGGAATACAACTATAACTCACACAATGTATACATCATGGCAGACAAACAAAAGAATGGAATCAAAGTTA
ACTTCAAAATTAGACACAACATTGAAGATGGAAGCGTTCAACTAGCAGACCATTATCAACAAAATACTCC
AATTGGCGATGGCCCTGTCCTTTTACCAGACAACCATTACCTGTCCACACAATCTGCCCTTTCGAAAGAT
CCCAACGAAAAGAGAGACCACATGGTCCTTCTTGAGTTTGTAACAGCTGCTGGGATTACACATGGCATGG
ATGAACTATACAAATAATAA
