>Addgene plasmid #78642 | pBW203J116-gfp | addgene partial sequence | sequence record 154094 | GFPfusionREV 5'-CTCCACTGACAGAAAATTTG-3'
ACTCCAGTGAAAAGTTCTTCTCCTTTACGCATCTAGTATTTCTCCTCTTTAATCTCTAGTAGCTAGCATA
GTCCCTAGGACTGAGCTAGCTGTCAACTCTAGAAGCGGCCGCGAATTCCAGAAATCATCCTTAGCGAAAG
CTAAGGATTTTTTTTATCTGAAATTCTGCCTCGTGATACGCCTATTTTTATAGGTTAATGTCATGATAAT
AATGGTTTCTTAGACGTCAGGTGGCACCATGGAATAGACTGGATGGAGGCGGATAAAGTTGCAGGACCAC
TTCTGCGCTCGGCCCTTCCGGCTGGCTGGTTTATTGCTGATAAATCTGGAGCCGGTGAGCGTGGGTCTCG
CGGTATCATTGCAGCACTGGGGCCAGATGGTAAGCCCTCCCGTATCGTAGTTATCTACACGACGGGGAGT
CAGGCAACTATGGATGAACGAAATAGACAGATCGCTGAGATAGGTGCCTCACTGATTAAGCATTGGTAAC
TGTCAGACCAAGTTTACTCATATATACTTTAGATTGATTTAAAACTTCATTTTTAATTTAAAAGGATCTA
GGTGAAGATCCTTTTTGATAATCTCATGACCAAAATCCCTTAACGTGAGTTTTCGTTCCACTGAGCGTCA
GACCCCTTAATAAGATGATCTTCTTGAGATCGTTTTGGTCTGCGCGTAATCTCTTGCTCTGAAAACGAAA
AAACCGCCTTGCAGGGCGGTTTTTCGAAGGTTCTCTGAGCTACCAACTCTTTGAACCGAGGTAACTGGCT
TGGAGGAGCGCAGTCACCAAAA
