>Addgene plasmid #78642 | pBW203J116-gfp | addgene partial sequence | sequence record 154095 | MoCloR 5'-gccacctgacgtctaagaaacc-3'
AAAATAGGCGTATCACGAGGCAGAATTTCAGATAAAAAAAATCCTTAGCTTTCGCTAAGGATGATTTCTG
GAATTCGCGGCCGCTTCTAGAGTTGACAGCTAGCTCAGTCCTAGGGACTATGCTAGCTACTAGAGATTAA
AGAGGAGAAATACTAGATGCGTAAAGGAGAAGAACTTTTCACTGGAGTTGTCCCAATTCTTGTTGAATTA
GATGGTGATGTTAATGGGCACAAATTTTCTGTCAGTGGAGAGGGTGAAGGTGATGCAACATACGGAAAAC
TTACCCTTAAATTTATTTGCACTACTGGAAAACTACCTGTTCCATGGCCAACACTTGTCACTACTTTCGG
TTATGGTGTTCAATGCTTTGCGAGATACCCAGATCATATGAAACAGCATGACTTTTTCAAGAGTGCCATG
CCCGAAGGTTATGTACAGGAAAGAACTATATTTTTCAAAGATGACGGGAACTACAAGACACGTGCTGAAG
TCAAGTTTGAAGGTGATACCCTTGTTAATAGAATCGAGTTAAAAGGTATTGATTTTAAAGAAGATGGAAA
CATTCTTGGACACAAATTGGAATACAACTATAACTCACACAATGTATACATCATGGCAGACAAACAAAAG
AATGGAATCAAAGTTAACTTCAAAATTAGACACAACATTGAAGATGGAAGCGTTCAACTAGCAGACCATT
ATCAACAAAATACTCCAATTGGCGATGGCCCTGTCCTTTTACCAGACAACCATTACCTGTCCACACAATC
TGCCCTTTCGAAAGATCCCAACGAAAAGAGAGACCACATGGTCCTTCTTGAGTTTGTAACAGCTGCTGGG
ATTACACATGGCATGGATGAACTATACAAATAATAA
